>Addgene plasmid #22604 | Flag-HA-USP44 | addgene partial sequence | sequence record 28404 | 22604 with hUSP44-R 5'-ccaatgcaacaggatgactg
TGCTCTTCATATATCTTCCACAGGCAACATGGGAGCAGCTAAGGCAAGCCCAAATGGACTCGGTCGTGTT
GCAGTCCACACAGTGCCATTTCTGAGGGTTGAGGCTGGAATGGTCTTGAGCAAGCTGCAGCTGCCCAACA
TGTTTGCACGTATCCATTGCTAGCATGCCAACTTTTTTGTACAAACTTGTTTGATAACCTCGAGCAGCGT
AATCTGGAACATCGTATGGGTATCCTCCATCGAGCTTGTCATCGTCATCCTTGTAGTCCATGGTGGCAGA
TCCCCGGAGGCTGGATCGGTCCCGGTGTCTTCTATGGAGGTCAAAACAGCGTGGATGGCGTCTCCAGGCG
ATCTGACGGTTCACTAAACGAGCTCGTCGACGATCTCTATCACTGATAGGGAGATCTCTATCACTGATAG
GGAGAGCTCTGCTTATATAGACCTCCCACCGTACACGCCTACCGCCCATTTGCGTCAATGGGGCGGAGTT
GTTACGACATTTTGGAAAGTCCCGTTGATTTTGGTGCCAAAACAAACTCCCATTGACGTCAATGGGGTGG
AGACTTGGAAATCCCCGTGAGTCAAACCGCTATCCACGCCCATTGATGTACTGC
