>Addgene plasmid #22604 | Flag-HA-USP44 | addgene partial sequence | sequence record 28405 | 22604 with CMV-F
GATAGAGATCTCCCTATCAGTGATAGAGATCGTCGACGAGCNANNNNNGTGNACCGTCAGATCGCCTGGA
GACGCCATCCACGCTGTTTTGACCTCCATAGAAGACACCGGGACCGATCCAGCCTCCGGGGATCTGCCAC
CATGGACTACAAGGATGACGATGACAAGCTCGATGGAGGATACCCATACGATGTTCCAGATTACGCTGCT
CGAGGTTATCAAACAAGTTTGTACAAAAAAGTNGGCATGCTAGCAATGGATACGTGCTAACATGTTGGGC
NGCTGCAGCTTGCTCAAGACCATTCCAGCCTCAACCCTNNGNNATGGCACTGTGTGGACTGCAACACGAC
CGAGTCCATTTGGGCTT
