[The description below was written by a language model from this plasmid's Addgene catalogue record.]
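Description:
Flag-HA-USP44 is a retroviral mammalian expression plasmid carrying the human deubiquitinating enzyme USP44 (ubiquitin specific peptidase 44) as an unmutated open reading frame. The ORF was moved by a Gateway LR recombination reaction into a custom destination vector, pDEST_Tet_ON_CMV_N_FLAG_HA_PGK_puro, and part of the plasmid derives from a human ORFeome clone collection. As the backbone name indicates, the coding sequence sits downstream of a CMV-based promoter in a Tet-On configuration, implying doxycycline- or tetracycline-inducible expression. It is fused in frame to tandem FLAG and HA epitope tags supplied by the backbone at the N terminus. A separate PGK promoter-driven puromycin resistance cassette allows selection of stably transduced or transfected mammalian cells. In bacteria the plasmid is maintained at high copy number under ampicillin selection. The record does not state the origin of replication, and no feature table is provided, so the retroviral elements (LTRs, packaging signal) and the attB sites left by recombination are not individually documented.

The construct belongs to a set of tagged deubiquitinase expression vectors built for a systematic survey of the human deubiquitinating enzyme interaction landscape. The dual FLAG-HA tag suits it to immunoprecipitation or sequential affinity purification of USP44 and its associated proteins from stable cell lines, typically followed by mass spectrometry, and also allows detection of the protein by immunoblotting or immunofluorescence. Retroviral delivery with puromycin selection allows stable integration and generation of expressing cell populations.
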