Addgene plasmid #22604: Flag-HA-USP44
Depositing lab: Wade Harper. Depositing organization: Harvard Medical School. Publication: Defining the human deubiquitinating enzyme interaction landscape. Sowa ME, Bennett EJ, Gygi SP, Harper JW. Cell. 2009 Jul 23. 138(2):389-403. 10.1016/j.cell.2009.04.042 PubMed 19615732.
Backbone
  Vector backbone: pDEST_Tet_ON_CMV_N_FLAG_HA_PGK_puro
  Backbone manufacturer: Harper_Lab
  Vector type: Mammalian Expression, Retroviral
  Selectable markers: Puromycin
Growth in bacteria
  Bacterial resistance: Ampicillin, 100 μg/mL
  Growth temperature: 37°C
  Growth strain: DH5alpha
  Copy number: High Copy
Gene/Insert
  Gene/Insert name: USP44 (alt names: ubiquitin specific peptidase 44; DKFZP434D0127, FLJ14528)
  Species: H. sapiens (human)
  Mutation: None
  GenBank ID: BC030704.1
  Entrez Gene: USP44
  Tag / fusion protein: HA (N terminal on backbone); FLAG (N terminal on backbone)
  Cloning method: Gateway Cloning; 5′ cloning site GATEWAY_LR (unknown if destroyed); 3′ cloning site GATEWAY_LR (unknown if destroyed)
  Sequencing primers: 5′ CMV_forward
Resource information
  A portion of this plasmid was derived from a plasmid made by: Marc_Vidal_Orfeome_collection
Terms and licenses: Academic/Nonprofit Terms; Industry Terms: Not Available to Industry
How to cite: Flag-HA-USP44 was a gift from Wade Harper (Addgene plasmid # 22604 ; http://n2t.net/addgene:22604 ; RRID:Addgene_22604)
